>Addgene plasmid #69239 | pLKO1-puro-U6-sgRNA-TGM2 | depositor full sequence | sequence record 122322 | pLKO1-puro-U6-sgRNA-TGM2 sequence 7134 bps
TTGGGGTTGCGCCTTTTCCAAGGCAGCCCTGGGTTTGCGCAGGGACGCGGCTGCTCTGGGCGTGGTTCCG
GGAAACGCAGCGGCGCCGACCCTGGGTCTCGCACATTCTTCACGTCCGTTCGCAGCGTCACCCGGATCTT
CGCCGCTACCCTTGTGGGCCCCCCGGCGACGCTTCCTGCTCCGCCCCTAAGTCGGGAAGGTTCCTTGCGG
TTCGCGGCGTGCCGGACGTGACAAACGGAAGCCGCACGTCTCACTAGTACCCTCGCAGACGGACAGCGCC
AGGGAGCAATGGCAGCGCGCCGACCGCGATGGGCTGTGGCCAATAGCGGCTGCTCAGCAGGGCGCGCCGA
GAGCAGCGGCCGGGAAGGGGCGGTGCGGGAGGCGGGGTGTGGGGCGGTAGTGTGGGCCCTGTTCCTGCCC
GCGCGGTGTTCCGCATTCTGCAAGCCTCCGGAGCGCACGTCGGCAGTCGGCTCCCTCGTTGACCGAATCA
CCGACCTCTCTCCCCAGGGGGATCCACCGGAGCTTACCATGACCGAGTACAAGCCCACGGTGCGCCTCGC
CACCCGCGACGACGTCCCCAGGGCCGTACGCACCCTCGCCGCCGCGTTCGCCGACTACCCCGCCACGCGC
CACACCGTCGATCCGGACCGCCACATCGAGCGGGTCACCGAGCTGCAAGAACTCTTCCTCACGCGCGTCG
GGCTCGACATCGGCAAGGTGTGGGTCGCGGACGACGGCGCCGCGGTGGCGGTCTGGACCACGCCGGAGAG
CGTCGAAGCGGGGGCGGTGTTCGCCGAGATCGGCCCGCGCATGGCCGAGTTGAGCGGTTCCCGGCTGGCC
GCGCAGCAACAGATGGAAGGCCTCCTGGCGCCGCACCGGCCCAAGGAGCCCGCGTGGTTCCTGGCCACCG
TCGGCGTCTCGCCCGACCACCAGGGCAAGGGTCTGGGCAGCGCCGTCGTGCTCCCCGGAGTGGAGGCGGC
CGAGCGCGCCGGGGTGCCCGCCTTCCTGGAGACCTCCGCGCCCCGCAACCTCCCCTTCTACGAGCGGCTC
GGCTTCACCGTCACCGCCGACGTCGAGGTGCCCGAAGGACCGCGCACCTGGTGCATGACCCGCAAGCCCG
GTGCCTGACGCCCGCCCCACGACCCGCAGCGCCCGACCGAAAGGAGCGCACGACCCCATGCATCGGTACC
TTTAAGACCAATGACTTACAAGGCAGCTGTAGATCTTAGCCACTTTTTAAAAGAAAAGGGGGGACTGGAA
GGGCTAATTCACTCCCAACGAAGACAAGATCTGCTTTTTGCTTGTACTGGGTCTCTCTGGTTAGACCAGA
TCTGAGCCTGGGAGCTCTCTGGCTAACTAGGGAACCCACTGCTTAAGCCTCAATAAAGCTTGCCTTGAGT
GCTTCAAGTAGTGTGTGCCCGTCTGTTGTGTGACTCTGGTAACTAGAGATCCCTCAGACCCTTTTAGTCA
GTGTGGAAAATCTCTAGCAGTAGTAGTTCATGTCATCTTATTATTCAGTATTTATAACTTGCAAAGAAAT
GAATATCAGAGAGTGAGAGGAACTTGTTTATTGCAGCTTATAATGGTTACAAATAAAGCAATAGCATCAC
AAATTTCACAAATAAAGCATTTTTTTCACTGCATTCTAGTTGTGGTTTGTCCAAACTCATCAATGTATCT
TATCATGTCTGGCTCTAGCTATCCCGCCCCTAACTCCGCCCATCCCGCCCCTAACTCCGCCCAGTTCCGC
CCATTCTCCGCCCCATGGCTGACTAATTTTTTTTATTTATGCAGAGGCCGAGGCCGCCTCGGCCTCTGAG
CTATTCCAGAAGTAGTGAGGAGGCTTTTTTGGAGGCCTAGGGACGTACCCAATTCGCCCTATAGTGAGTC
GTATTACGCGCGCTCACTGGCCGTCGTTTTACAACGTCGTGACTGGGAAAACCCTGGCGTTACCCAACTT
AATCGCCTTGCAGCACATCCCCCTTTCGCCAGCTGGCGTAATAGCGAAGAGGCCCGCACCGATCGCCCTT
CCCAACAGTTGCGCAGCCTGAATGGCGAATGGG
[124 nt withheld, positions 2064-2187]
C
[91 nt withheld, positions 2189-2279]
A
[49 nt withheld, positions 2281-2329]
CCTTTGACGTTGGAGTCCACGTTCTTT
[37 nt withheld, positions 2357-2393]
ACCCTATCTCGGTCTATTCTTTTGATTTATAAGGGATTTTGCCGATTTCGGCCTATTGGTTAAAAAATGA
GCTGATTTAACAAAAATTTAACGCGAATTTTAACAAAATATTAACGCTTACAATTTAGGTGGCACTTTTC
GGGGAAATGTGCGCGGAACCCCTATTTGTTTATTTTTCTAAATACATTCAAATATGTATCCGCTCATGAG
ACAATAACCCTGATAAATGCTTCAATAATATTGAAAAAGGAAGAGTATGAGTATTCAACATTTCCGTGTC
GCCCTTATTCCCTTTTTTGCGGCATTTTGCCTTCCTGTTTTTGCTCACCCAGAAACGCTGGTGAAAGTAA
AAGATGCTGAAGATCAGTTGGGTGCACGAGTGGGTTACATCGAACTGGATCTCAACAGCGGTAAGATCCT
TGAGAGTTTTCGCCCCGAAGAACGTTTTCCAATGATGAGCACTTTTAAAGTTCTGCTATGTGGCGCGGTA
TTATCCCGTATTGACGCCGGGCAAGAGCAACTCGGTCGCCGCATACACTATTCTCAGAATGACTTGGTTG
AGTACTCACCAGTCACAGAAAAGCATCTTACGGATGGCATGACAGTAAGAGAATTATGCAGTGCTGCCAT
AACCATGAGTGATAACACTGCGGCCAACTTACTTCTGACAACGATCGGAGGACCGAAGGAGCTAACCGCT
TTTTTGCACAACATGGGGGATCATGTAACTCGCCTTGATCGTTGGGAACCGGAGCTGAATGAAGCCATAC
CAAACGACGAGCGTGACACCACGATGCCTGTAGCAATGGCAACAACGTTGCGCAAACTATTAACTGGCGA
ACTACTTACTCTAGCTTCCCGGCAACAATTAATAGACTGGATGGAGGCGGATAAAGTTGCAGGACCACTT
CTGCGCTCGGCCCTTCCGGCTGGCTGGTTTATTGCTGATAAATCTGGAGCCGGTGAGCGTGGGTCTCGCG
GTATCATTGCAGCACTGGGGCCAGATGGTAAGCCCTCCCGTATCGTAGTTATCTACACGACGGGGAGTCA
GGCAACTATGGATGAACGAAATAGACAGATCGCTGAGATAGGTGCCTCACTGATTAAGCATTGGTAACTG
TCAGACCAAGTTTACTCATATATACTTTAGATTGATTTAAAACTTCATTTTTAATTTAAAAGGATCTAGG
TGAAGATCCTTTTTGATAATCTCATGACCAAAATCCCTTAACGTGAGTTTTCGTTCCACTGAGCGTCAGA
CCCCGTAGAAAAGATCAAAGGATCTTCTTGAGATCCTTTTTTTCTGCGCGTAATCTGCTGCTTGCAAACA
AAAAAACCACCGCTACCAGCGGTGGTTTGTTTGCCGGATCAAGAGCTACCAACTCTTTTTCCGAAGGTAA
CTGGCTTCAGCAGAGCGCAGATACCAAATACTGTTCTTCTAGTGTAGCCGTAGTTAGGCCACCACTTCAA
GAACTCTGTAGCACCGCCTACATACCTCGCTCTGCTAATCCTGTTACCAGTGGCTGCTGCCAGTGGCGAT
AAGTCGTGTCTTACCGGGTTGGACTCAAGACGATAGTTACCGGATAAGGCGCAGCGGTCGGGCTGAACGG
GGGGTTCGTGCACACAGCCCAGCTTGGAGCGAACGACCTACACCGAACTGAGATACCTACAGCGTGAGCT
ATGAGAAAGCGCCACGCTTCCCGAAGGGAGAAAGGCGGACAGGTATCCGGTAAGCGGCAGGGTCGGAACA
GGAGAGCGCACGAGGGAGCTTCCAGGGGGAAACGCCTGGTATCTTTATAGTCCTGTCGGGTTTCGCCACC
TCTGACTTGAGCGTCGATTTTTGTGATGCTCGTCAGGGGGGCGGAGCCTATGGAAAAACGCCAGCAACGC
GGCCTTTTTACGGTTCCTGGCCTTTTGCTGGCCTTTTGCTCACATGTTCTTTCCTGCGTTATCCCCTGAT
TCTGTGGATAACCGTATTACCGCCTTTGAGTGAGCTGATACCGCTCGCCGCAGCCGAACGACCGAGCGCA
GCGAGTCAGTGAGCGAGGAAGCGGAAGAGCGCCCAATACGCAAACCGCCTCTCCCCGCGCGTTGGCCGAT
TCATTAATGCAGCTGGCACGACAGGTTTCCCGACTGGAAAGCGGGCAGTGAGCGCAACGCAATTAATGTG
AGTTAGCTCACTCATTAGGCACCCCAGGCTTTACACTTTATGCTTCCGGCTCGTATGTTGTGTGGAATTG
TGAGCGGATAACAATTTCACACAGGAAACAGCTATGACCATGATTACGCCAAGCGCGCAATTAACCCTCA
CTAAAGGGAACAAAAGCTGGAGCTGCAAGCTTAATGTAGTCTTATGCAATACTCTTGTAGTCTTGCAACA
TGGTAACGATGAGTTAGCAACATGCCTTACAAGGAGAGAAAAAGCACCGTGCATGCCGATTGGTGGAAGT
AAGGTGGTACGATCGTGCCTTATTAGGAAGGCAACAGACGGGTCTGACATGGATTGGACGAACCACTGAA
TTGCCGCATTGCAGAGATATTGTATTTAAGTGCCTAGCTCGATACATAAACGGGTCTCTCTGGTTAGACC
AGATCTGAGCCTGGGAGCTCTCTGGCTAACTAGGGAACCCACTGCTTAAGCCTCAATAAAGCTTGCCTTG
AGTGCTTCAAGTAGTGTGTGCCCGTCTGTTGTGTGACTCTGGTAACTAGAGATCCCTCAGACCCTTTTAG
TCAGTGTGGAAAATCTCTAGCAGTGGCGCCCGAACAGGGACTTGAAAGCGAAAGGGAAACCAGAGGAGCT
CTCTCGACGCAGGACTCGGCTTGCTGAAGCGCGCACGGCAAGAGGCGAGGGGCGGCGACTGGTGAGTACG
CCAAAAATTTTGACTAGCGGAGGCTAGAAGGAGAGAGATGGGTGCGAGAGCGTCAGTATTAAGCGGGGGA
GAATTAGATCGCGATGGGAAAAAATTCGGTTAAGGCCAGGGGGAAAGAAAAAATATAAATTAAAACATAT
AGTATGGGCAAGCAGGGAGCTAGAACGATTCGCAGTTAATCCTGGCCTGTTAGAAACATCAGAAGGCTGT
AGACAAATACTGGGACAGCTACAACCATCCCTTCAGACAGGATCAGAAGAACTTAGATCATTATATAATA
CAGTAGCAACCCTCTATTGTGTGCATCAAAGGATAGAGATAAAAGACACCAAGGAAGCTTTAGACAAGAT
AGAGGAAGAGCAAAACAAAAGTAAGACCACCGCACAGCAAGCGGCCGCTGATCTTCAGACCTGGAGGAGG
AGATATGAGGGACAATTGGAGAAGTGAATTATATAAATATAAAGTAGTAAAAATTGAACCATTAGGAGTA
GCACCCACCAAGGCAAAGAGAAGAGTGGTGCAGAGAGAAAAAAGAGCAGTGGGAATAGGAGCTTTGTTCC
TTGGGTTCTTGGGAGCAGCAGGAAGCACTATGGGCGCAGCGTCAATGACGCTGACGGTACAGGCCAGACA
ATTATTGTCTGGTATAGTGCAGCAGCAGAACAATTTGCTGAGGGCTATTGAGGCGCAACAGCATCTGTTG
CAACTCACAGTCTGGGGCATCAAGCAGCTCCAGGCAAGAATCCTGGCTGTGGAAAGATACCTAAAGGATC
AACAGCTCCTGGGGATTTGGGGTTGCTCTGGAAAACTCATTTGCACCACTGCTGTGCCTTGGAATGCTAG
TTGGAGTAATAAATCTCTGGAACAGATTTGGAATCACACGACCTGGATGGAGTGGGACAGAGAAATTAAC
AATTACACAAGCTTAATACACTCCTTAATTGAAGAATCGCAAAACCAGCAAGAAAAGAATGAACAAGAAT
TATTGGAATTAGATAAATGGGCAAGTTTGTGGAATTGGTTTAACATAACAAATTGGCTGTGGTATATAAA
ATTATTCATAATGATAGTAGGAGGCTTGGTAGGTTTAAGAATAGTTTTTGCTGTACTTTCTATAGTGAAT
AGAGTTAGGCAGGGATATTCACCATTATCGTTTCAGACCCACCTCCCAACCCCGAGGGGACCCGACAGGC
CCGAAGGAATAGAAGAAGAAGGTGGAGAGAGAGACAGAGACAGATCCATTCGATTAGTGAACGGATCTCG
ACGGTATCGATCACGAGACTAGCCTCGAGCGGCCGCCCCCTTCACCGAGGGCCTATTTCCCATGATTCCT
TCATATTTGCATATACGATACAAGGCTGTTAGAGAGATAATTGGAATTAATTTGACTGTAAACACAAAGA
TATTAGTACAAAATACGTGACGTAGAAAGTAATAATTTCTTGGGTAGTTTGCAGTTTTAAAATTATGTTT
TAAAATGGACTATCATATGCTTACCGTAACTTGAAAGTATTTCGATTTCTTGGCTTTATATATCTTGTGG
AAAGGACGAAACACCGGCCTGGACCCAACGCCCCAGGGTTTTAGAGCTAGAAATAGCAAGTTAAAATAAG
GCTAGTCCGTTATCAACTTGAAAAAGTGGCACCGAGTCGGTGCTTTTTTTGAATTCTCGACCTCGAGACA
AATGGCAGTATTCATCCACAATTTTAAAAGAAAAGGGGGGATTGGGGGGTACAGTGCAGGGGAAAGAATA
GTAGACATAATAGCAACAGACATACAAACTAAAGAATTACAAAAACAAATTACAAAAATTCAAAATTTTC
GGGTTTATTACAGGGACAGCAGAGATCCACTTTGGCCGCGGCTCGAGGGGG
Features (pLannotate 1.2.2; 26 found; start..end, strand, type, name):
    529..1128    +  CDS            PuroR: puromycin N-acetyltransferase; pac from Streptomyces alboniger; confers resistance to puromycin
   1171..1254    +  CDS            nef (fragment): NEF_HV1Z2 - Experimental evidence at protein level: Swiss-Prot protein existence level 1. Extracellular Nef protein targets CD4(+) T-lymphocytes for apoptosis by interacting with CXCR4 surface receptors. From Human immunodeficiency virus type 1 group M subtype D (isolate Z2/CDC-Z34) (HIV-1).
   1256..1489    +  LTR            3' LTR (ΔU3): self-inactivating 3' long terminal repeat (LTR) from HIV-1
   1561..1682    +  polyA_signal   SV40 poly(A) signal: SV40 polyadenylation signal
   1722..1857    +  rep_origin     SV40 ori: SV40 origin of replication
   1878..1896    -  promoter       T7 promoter: promoter for bacteriophage T7 RNA polymerase
   1904..2059    +  CDS            lacZα (fragment): LacZα fragment of β-galactosidase; lacZ fragment
   2064..2492    +  rep_origin     f1 ori (sequence partly withheld): f1 bacteriophage origin of replication; arrow indicates direction of (+) strand synthesis
   2545..2649    +  promoter       AmpR promoter: bla
   2650..3510    +  CDS            AmpR: β-lactamase; bla; confers resistance to ampicillin, carbenicillin, and related antibiotics
   3681..4269    +  rep_origin     ori: high-copy-number ColE1/pMB1/pBR322/pUC origin of replication
   4452..4544    +  CDS            lacI (fragment): lac repressor; lacI; The lac repressor binds to the lac operator to inhibit transcription in E. coli. This inhibition can be relieved by adding lactose or isopropyl-β-D-thiogalactopyranoside (IPTG).
   4557..4578    +  protein_bind   CAP binding site: CAP binding activates transcription in the presence of cAMP. E. coli catabolite activator protein
   4593..4623    +  promoter       lac promoter: promoter for the E. coli lac operon
   4631..4647    +  protein_bind   lac operator: The lac repressor binds to the lac operator to inhibit transcription in E. coli. This inhibition can be relieved by adding lactose or isopropyl-β-D-thiogalactopyranoside (IPTG). lac repressor encoded by lacI
   4692..4710    +  promoter       T3 promoter: promoter for bacteriophage T3 RNA polymerase
   4738..4964    +  promoter       RSV promoter: Rous sarcoma virus enhancer/promoter
   4965..5145    +  LTR            5' LTR (truncated): truncated 5' long terminal repeat (LTR) from HIV-1
   5192..5317    +  misc_feature   HIV-1 Ψ: packaging signal of human immunodeficiency virus type 1
   5301..5664    +  CDS            HIV-1 gag (fragment): gag protein from human immunodeficiency virus 1; gag
   5810..6043    +  misc_feature   RRE: The Rev response element (RRE) of HIV-1 allows for Rev-dependent mRNA export from the nucleus to the cytoplasm.
   6420..6520    +  CDS            Rev (fragment): human immunodeficiency virus 1 (HIV-1) Rev protein; rev; enhances nuclear export of unspliced and incompletely spliced viral mRNAs
   6570..6810    +  promoter       U6 promoter: RNA polymerase III promoter for human U6 snRNA
   6841..6916    +  misc_RNA       gRNA scaffold: guide RNA scaffold for the Streptococcus pyogenes CRISPR/Cas9 system
   6965..7082    +  misc_feature   cPPT/CTS: central polypurine tract and central termination sequence of HIV-1
   7131..507     +  promoter       hPGK promoter (across the origin): human phosphoglycerate kinase 1 promoter
