[The description below was written by a language model from this plasmid's Addgene catalogue record and pLannotate feature annotations shown in this document.]
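Description:
pLKO1-puro-U6-sgRNA-TGM2 is a 7,134 bp third-generation-style lentiviral transfer plasmid built on the pLKO.1 backbone and adapted for CRISPR work. It expresses a single guide RNA for Streptococcus pyogenes Cas9 directed at a site in the human TGM2 (transglutaminase 2) gene. In bacteria it is maintained through a high-copy ColE1/pUC-type origin and selected with ampicillin via the β-lactamase gene. An f1 origin and remnants of lac/lacZα cloning sequences, flanked by T3 and T7 promoters, are also carried over from the parental vector.

The viral portion is framed by an RSV promoter fused to a truncated HIV-1 5' LTR, which drives genomic RNA production in packaging cells, and a self-inactivating ΔU3 3' LTR followed by an SV40 polyadenylation signal and SV40 origin. Between the LTRs lie the Ψ packaging signal with a gag fragment, the Rev response element for Rev-dependent nuclear export, and a cPPT/CTS element that aids nuclear import of the reverse-transcribed genome. The payload consists of two cassettes. In the first, the human U6 RNA polymerase III promoter transcribes the TGM2-specific spacer joined to the SpCas9 gRNA scaffold; the spacer was inserted between BfuAI sites that were destroyed during cloning. In the second, the human PGK promoter drives puromycin N-acetyltransferase so that transfected or transduced mammalian cells can be selected.

The plasmid encodes no Cas9, so the nuclease must be supplied separately. It was deposited in connection with work on Cas9 fused to DNA-binding domains to broaden targeting range and improve precision, where it supplies the guide for the TGM2 target site.
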