Addgene plasmid #69239: pLKO1-puro-U6-sgRNA-TGM2
Purpose: U6 driven SpCas9 sgRNA expression for TGM2 site
Depositing lab: Scot Wolfe. Depositing organization: University of Massachusetts, Worcester. Publication: DNA-binding-domain fusions enhance the targeting range and precision of Cas9. Bolukbasi MF, Gupta A, Oikemus S, Derr AG, Garber M, Brodsky MH, Zhu LJ, Wolfe SA. Nat Methods. 2015 Oct 19. doi: 10.1038/nmeth.3624. PubMed 26480473.
Backbone
  Vector backbone: pLKO.1
  Vector type: Mammalian Expression, Lentiviral, CRISPR
  Selectable markers: Puromycin
Growth in bacteria
  Bacterial resistance: Ampicillin, 100 μg/mL
  Growth temperature: 37°C
  Growth strain: NEB Stable
  Copy number: High Copy
Gene/Insert
  Gene/Insert name: TGM2 sgRNA
  gRNA/shRNA sequence: CCTGGACCCAACGCCCCAGG
  Species: H. sapiens (human)
  Entrez Gene: TGM2 (a.k.a. G(h), TG(C), TGC, hTG2, tTG)
  Promoter: U6
  Cloning method: Restriction Enzyme; 5′ cloning site BfuAI (destroyed during cloning); 3′ cloning site BfuAI (destroyed during cloning)
  Sequencing primers: 5′ CGTGACGTAGAAAGTAATAATTTC; 3′ CCTCGAGCCGCGGCCAAAG
Terms and licenses: Academic/Nonprofit Terms; Industry Terms: Not Available to Industry
How to cite: pLKO1-puro-U6-sgRNA-TGM2 was a gift from Scot Wolfe (Addgene plasmid # 69239 ; http://n2t.net/addgene:69239 ; RRID:Addgene_69239)
