>Addgene plasmid #69239 | pLKO1-puro-U6-sgRNA-TGM2 | addgene partial sequence | sequence record 125099 | LKO1_5 5'-GACTATCATATGCTTACCGT-3'
TTTATATATCTTGTGGAAAGGACGAAACACCGGCCTGGACCCAACGCCCCAGGGTTTTAGAGCTAGAAAT
AGCAAGTTAAAATAAGGCTAGTCCGTTATCAACTTGAAAAAGTGGCACCGAGTCGGTGCTTTTTTTGAAT
TCTCGACCTCGAGACAAATGGCAGTATTCATCCACAATTTTAAAAGAAAAGGGGGGATTGGGGGGTACAG
TGCAGGGGAAAGAATAGTAGACATAATAGCAACAGACATACAAACTAAAGAATTACAAAAACAAATTACA
AAAATTCAAAATTTTCGGGTTTATTACAGGGACAGCAGAGATCCACTTTGGCCGCGGCTCGAGGGGGTTG
GGGTTGCGCCTTTTCCAAGGCAGCCCTGGGTTTGCGCAGGGACGCGGCTGCTCTGGGCGTGGTTCCGGGA
AACGCAGCGGCGCCGACCCTGGGTCTCGCACATTCTTCACGTCCGTTCGCAGCGTCACCCGGATCTTCGC
CGCTACCCTTGTGGGCCCCCCGGCGACGCTTCCTGCTCCGCCCCTAAGTCGGGAAGGTTCCTTGCGGTTC
GCGGCGTGCCGGACGTGACAAACGGAAGCCGCACGTCTCACTAGTACCCTCGCAGACGGACAGCGCCAGG
GAGCAATGGCAGCGCGCCGACCGCGATGGGCTGTGGCCAATAGCGGCTGCTCAGCAGGGCGCGCCGAGAG
CAGCGGCCGGGAAGGGGCGGTGCGGGAGGCGGGGTGTGGGGCGGTAGTGTGGGCCCTGTTCCTGCCCGCG
CGGTGTTCCGCATTCTGCAAGCCTCCGGAGCGCACGTCGGCAGTCGGCTCCCTCGTTGACCGAATCACCG
ACCTCTCTCCCCAGGGGGATCCACCGGAGCTTACCATGACCGAGTACAAGCCCACGGTGCGCCTCGCCAC
CCGCGACGACGTCCCCAGGG
