>Addgene plasmid #69239 | pLKO1-puro-U6-sgRNA-TGM2 | addgene partial sequence | sequence record 125100 | puro-variant-R 5'-gtgggcttgtactcggtcat-3'
GGAGAGAGGTCGGTGATTCGGTCAACGAGGGAGCCGACTGCCGACGTGCGCTCCGGAGGCTTGCAGAATG
CGGAACACCGCGCGGGCAGGAACAGGGCCCACACTACCGCCCCACACCCCGCCTCCCGCACCGCCCCTTC
CCGGCCGCTGCTCTCGGCGCGCCCTGCTGAGCAGCCGCTATTGGCCACAGCCCATCGCGGTCGGCGCGCT
GCCATTGCTCCCTGGCGCTGTCCGTCTGCGAGGGTACTAGTGAGACGTGCGGCTTCCGTTTGTCACGTCC
GGCACGCCGCGAACCGCAAGGAACCTTCCCGACTTAGGGGCGGAGCAGGAAGCGTCGCCGGGGGGCCCAC
AAGGGTAGCGGCGAAGATCCGGGTGACGCTGCGAACGGACGTGAAGAATGTGCGAGACCCAGGGTCGGCG
CCGCTGCGTTTCCCGGAACCACGCCCAGAGCAGCCGCGTCCCTGCGCAAACCCAGGGCTGCCTTGGAAAA
GGCGCAACCCCAACCCCCTCGAGCCGCGGCCAAAGTGGATCTCTGCTGTCCCTGTAATAAACCCGAAAAT
TTTGAATTTTTGTAATTTGTTTTTGTAATTCTTTAGTTTGTATGTCTGTTGCTATTATGTCTACTATTCT
TTCCCCTGCACTGTACCCCCCAATCCCCCCTTTTCTTTTAAAATTGTGGATGAATACTGCCATTTGTCTC
GAGGTCGAGAATTCAAAAAAAGCACCGACTCGGTGCCACTTTTTCAAGTTGATAACGGACTAGCCTTATT
TTAACTTGCTATTTCTAGCTCTAAAACCCTGGGGCGTTGGGTCCAGGCCGGTGTTTCGTCCTTTCCACAA
GATATATAAAGCCAAGAAATCGAAATACTTTCAAGTTACGGTAAGCATATGATAGTCCA
